>Addgene plasmid #160094 | pDONR221_eGFP (open) | addgene full sequence | sequence record 314281 | Addgene NGS Result
ACGACCTACACCGAACTGAGATACCTACAGCGTGAGCTATGAGAAAGCGCCACGCTTCCCGAAGGGAGAA
AGGCGGACAGGTATCCGGTAAGCGGCAGGGTCGGAACAGGAGAGCGCACGAGGGAGCTTCCAGGGGGAAA
CGCCTGGTATCTTTATAGTCCTGTCGGGTTTCGCCACCTCTGACTTGAGCGTCGATTTTTGTGATGCTCG
TCAGGGGGGCGGAGCCTATGGAAAAACGCCAGCAACGCGGCCTTTTTACGGTTCCTGGCCTTTTGCTGGC
CTTTTGCTCACATGTTCTTTCCTGCGTTATCCCCTGATTCTGTGGATAACCGTATTACCGCCTTTGAGTG
AGCTGATACCGCTCGCCGCAGCCGAACGACCGAGCGCAGCGAGTCAGTGAGCGAGGAAGCGGAAGAGCGC
CCAATACGCAAACCGCCTCTCCCCGCGCGTTGGCCGATTCATTAATGCAGCTGGCACGACAGGTTTCCCG
ACTGGAAAGCGGGCAGTGAGCGCAACGCAATTAATACGCGTACCGCTAGCCAGGAAGAGTTTGTAGAAAC
GCAAAAAGGCCATCCGTCAGGATGGCCTTCTGCTTAGTTTGATGCCTGGCAGTTTATGGCGGGCGTCCTG
CCCGCCACCCTCCGGGCCGTTGCTTCACAACGTTCAAATCCGCTCCCGGCGGATTTGTCCTACTCAGGAG
AGCGTTCACCGACAAACAACAGATAAAACGAAAGGCCCAGTCTTCCGACTGAGCCTTTCGTTTTATTTGA
TGCCTGGCAGTTCCCTACTCTCGCGTTAACGCTAGCATGGATGTTTTCCCAGTCACGACGTTGTAAAACG
ACGGCCAGTCTTAAGCTCGGGCCCCAAATAATGATTTTATTTTGACTGATAGTGACCTGTTCGTTGCAAC
AAATTGATGAGCAATGCTTTTTTATAATGCCAACTTTGTACAAAAAAGCAGGCTCCGCGGCCGCCCCCTT
CACCATGGTGAGCAAGGGCGAGGAGCTGTTCACCGGGGTGGTGCCCATCCTGGTCGAGCTGGACGGCGAC
GTAAACGGCCACAAGTTCAGCGTGTCTGGCGAGGGCGAGGGCGATGCCACCTACGGCAAGCTGACCCTGA
AGTTCATCTGCACCACCGGCAAGCTGCCCGTGCCCTGGCCCACCCTCGTGACCACCCTGACCTACGGCGT
GCAGTGCTTCAGCCGCTACCCCGACCACATGAAGCAGCACGACTTCTTCAAGTCCGCCATGCCCGAAGGC
TACGTCCAGGAGCGCACCATCTTCTTCAAGGACGACGGCAACTACAAGACCCGCGCCGAGGTGAAGTTCG
AGGGCGACACCCTGGTGAACCGCATCGAGCTGAAGGGCATCGACTTCAAGGAGGACGGCAACATCCTGGG
GCACAAGCTGGAGTACAACTACAACAGCCACAACGTCTATATCATGGCCGACAAGCAGAAGAACGGCATC
AAGGCGAACTTCAAGATCCGCCACAACATCGAGGACGGCAGCGTGCAGCTCGCCGACCACTACCAGCAGA
ACACCCCCATCGGCGACGGCCCCGTGCTGCTGCCCGACAACCACTACCTGAGCACCCAGTCCGCCCTGAG
CAAAGACCCCAACGAGAAGCGCGATCACATGGTCCTGCTGGAGTTCGTGACCGCCGCCGGGATCACTCTC
GGCATGGACGAGCTGTACAAGTCCAAGGGTGGGCGCGCCGACCCAGCTTTCTTGTACAAAGTTGGCATTA
TAAGAAAGCATTGCTTATCAATTTGTTGCAACGAACAGGTCACTATCAGTCAAAATAAAATCATTATTTG
CCATCCAGCTGATATCCCCTATAGTGAGTCGTATTACATGGTCATAGCTGTTTCCTGGCAGCTCTGGCCC
GTGTCTCAAAATCTCTGATGTTACATTGCACAAGATAAAAATATATCATCATGAACAATAAAACTGTCTG
CTTACATAAACAGTAATACAAGGGGTGTTATGAGCCATATTCAACGGGAAACGTCGAGGCCGCGATTAAA
TTCCAACATGGATGCTGATTTATATGGGTATAAATGGGCTCGCGATAATGTCGGGCAATCAGGTGCGACA
ATCTATCGCTTGTATGGGAAGCCCGATGCGCCAGAGTTGTTTCTGAAACATGGCAAAGGTAGCGTTGCCA
ATGATGTTACAGATGAGATGGTCAGACTAAACTGGCTGACGGAATTTATGCCTCTTCCGACCATCAAGCA
TTTTATCCGTACTCCTGATGATGCATGGTTACTCACCACTGCGATCCCCGGAAAAACAGCATTCCAGGTA
TTAGAAGAATATCCTGATTCAGGTGAAAATATTGTTGATGCGCTGGCAGTGTTCCTGCGCCGGTTGCATT
CGATTCCTGTTTGTAATTGTCCTTTTAACAGCGATCGCGTATTTCGTCTCGCTCAGGCGCAATCACGAAT
GAATAACGGTTTGGTTGATGCGAGTGATTTTGATGACGAGCGTAATGGCTGGCCTGTTGAACAAGTCTGG
AAAGAAATGCATAAACTTTTGCCATTCTCACCGGATTCAGTCGTCACTCATGGTGATTTCTCACTTGATA
ACCTTATTTTTGACGAGGGGAAATTAATAGGTTGTATTGATGTTGGACGAGTCGGAATCGCAGACCGATA
CCAGGATCTTGCCATCCTATGGAACTGCCTCGGTGAGTTTTCTCCTTCATTACAGAAACGGCTTTTTCAA
AAATATGGTATTGATAATCCTGATATGAATAAATTGCAGTTTCATTTGATGCTCGATGAGTTTTTCTAAT
CAGAATTGGTTAATTGGTTGTAACACTGGCAGAGCATTACGCTGACTTGACGGGACGGCGCAAGCTCATG
ACCAAAATCCCTTAACGTGAGTTACGCGTCGTTCCACTGAGCGTCAGACCCCGTAGAAAAGATCAAAGGA
TCTTCTTGAGATCCTTTTTTTCTGCGCGTAATCTGCTGCTTGCAAACAAAAAAACCACCGCTACCAGCGG
TGGTTTGTTTGCCGGATCAAGAGCTACCAACTCTTTTTCCGAAGGTAACTGGCTTCAGCAGAGCGCAGAT
ACCAAATACTGTTCTTCTAGTGTAGCCGTAGTTAGGCCACCACTTCAAGAACTCTGTAGCACCGCCTACA
TACCTCGCTCTGCTAATCCTGTTACCAGTGGCTGCTGCCAGTGGCGATAAGTCGTGTCTTACCGGGTTGG
ACTCAAGACGATAGTTACCGGATAAGGCGCAGCGGTCGGGCTGAACGGGGGGTTCGTGCACACAGCCCAG
CTTGGAGCGA
Features (pLannotate 1.2.2; 10 found; start..end, strand, type, name):
    417..509     +  CDS            lacI (fragment): lac repressor; lacI; The lac repressor binds to the lac operator to inhibit transcription in E. coli. This inhibition can be relieved by adding lactose or isopropyl-β-D-thiogalactopyranoside (IPTG).
    564..591     -  terminator     rrnB T2 terminator: transcription terminator T2 from the E. coli rrnB gene
    723..766     +  terminator     rrnB T1 terminator: Escherichia coli rrnB; transcription terminator T1 from the E. coli rrnB gene
    813..849     -  CDS            lacZα (fragment): LacZα fragment of β-galactosidase; lacZ fragment
    865..964     +  protein_bind   attL1: mutant version of attL; recombination site for the Gateway® LR reaction LR Clonase™
    985..1701    +  CDS            EGFP: EGFP is a basic (constitutively fluorescent) green fluorescent protein published in 1996, derived from Aequorea victoria. It is reported to be a rapidly-maturing weak dimer with moderate acid sensitivity.
   1721..1820    -  protein_bind   attL2: mutant version of attL; recombination site for the Gateway® LR reaction LR Clonase™
   1838..1856    -  promoter       T7 promoter: promoter for bacteriophage T7 RNA polymerase
   1990..2799    +  CDS            KanR: aminoglycoside phosphotransferase; aph(3')-Ia; confers resistance to kanamycin in bacteria or G418 (Geneticin®) in eukaryotes
   2946..234     +  rep_origin     ori (across the origin): high-copy-number ColE1/pMB1/pBR322/pUC origin of replication
