[The description below was written by a language model from this plasmid's Addgene catalogue record and pLannotate feature annotations shown in this document.]
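Description:
pDONR221_eGFP (open) is a 3.3 kb Gateway entry clone built on the pDONR221 backbone, carrying a synthetic EGFP coding sequence. It is propagated in E. coli as a high-copy plasmid through a ColE1/pUC-type origin and is selected with kanamycin through an aminoglycoside phosphotransferase (KanR) gene. The other annotated backbone elements are typical of the pDONR series. The rrnB T1 and T2 transcription terminators lie upstream of the cloning region and shield the insert from read-through transcription from the vector. A T7 promoter sits just beyond attL2 on the reverse strand, pointing back toward the insert. Short lacI and lacZα fragments are also annotated; these appear to be vector remnants, the lacZα one probably corresponding to the M13 primer region used for sequencing.

The payload is the EGFP open reading frame, flanked by attL1 on the 5′ side and attL2 on the 3′ side. These sites allow directional transfer of the cassette into any attR-containing destination vector by an LR Clonase reaction. The "(open)" in the name probably means the reading frame lacks a stop codon, which would permit C-terminal fusions after recombination, but the record does not state this explicitly.

The catalogue lists the purpose as expressing eGFP in mammalian cells. However, the feature table shows no mammalian promoter or polyadenylation signal, so the plasmid would not be expected to drive expression in mammalian cells by itself. It is better understood as a shuttle intermediate for moving EGFP into mammalian expression or viral destination vectors, where the resulting constructs typically serve as fluorescent reporters or as non-targeting controls alongside genes of interest.
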