Addgene plasmid #160094: pDONR221_eGFP (open)
Purpose: Expresses eGFP in mammalian cells
Depositing lab: Rizwan Haq. Depositing organization: Dana-Farber Cancer Institute. Publication: Inactivation of Fbxw7 impairs dsRNA sensing and confers resistance to PD-1 blockade. Gstalder C, Liu D, Miao D, Lutterbach B, DeVine AL, Lin C, Shettigar M, Pancholi P, Buchbinder EI, Carter SL, Manos MP, Rojas-Rudilla V, Brennick R, Gjini E, Chen PH, Lako A, Rodig S, Yoon CH, Freeman GJ, Barbie DA, Hodi FS, Miles W, Van Allen EM, Haq R. Cancer Discov. 2020 May 5. pii: 2159-8290.CD-19-1416. doi: 10.1158/2159-8290.CD-19-1416. PubMed 32371478.
Backbone
  Vector backbone: pDONR221 backbone
  Vector type: Mammalian Expression ; Gateway entry vector
Growth in bacteria
  Bacterial resistance: Kanamycin, 50 μg/mL
  Growth temperature: 37°C
  Growth strain: DH5alpha
  Copy number: High Copy
Gene/Insert
  Gene/Insert name: eGFP
  Species: Synthetic
  Cloning method: Gateway Cloning
  Sequencing primers: 5′ M13 fwd; 3′ M13 rev
Terms and licenses: Academic/Nonprofit Terms; Industry Terms: Not Available to Industry
How to cite: pDONR221_eGFP (open) was a gift from Rizwan Haq (Addgene plasmid # 160094 ; http://n2t.net/addgene:160094 ; RRID:Addgene_160094)
